Addgene plasmid #20496: pWZL Neo Myr Flag GRK6
Depositing lab: William Hahn & Jean Zhao. Depositing organization: Dana-Farber Cancer Institute. Publication: Integrative Genomic Approaches Identify IKBKE as a Breast Cancer Oncogene (Kinase Library Clones). Boehm JS, Zhao JJ, Yao J, Kim SY, Firestein R, Dunn IF, Sjostrom SK, Garraway LA, Weremowicz S, Richardson AL, Greulich H, Stewart CJ, Mulvey LA, Shen RR, Ambrogio L, Hirozane-Kishikawa T, Hill DE, Vidal M, Meyerson M, Grenier JK, Hinkle G, Root DE, Roberts TM, Lander ES, Polyak K, Hahn WC. Cell. 2007 Jun 15. 129(6):1065-1079. 10.1016/j.cell.2007.03.052 PubMed 17574021.
Backbone
  Vector backbone: pWZL-Neo-Myr-Flag-DEST
  Backbone manufacturer: William Hahn Lab (available at Addgene, #15300)
  Vector type: Mammalian Expression, Retroviral
  Selectable markers: Neomycin (select with G418)
Growth in bacteria
  Bacterial resistance: Ampicillin, 100 μg/mL
  Growth temperature: 37°C
  Growth strain: Stbl3
  Growth instructions: Stbl3 cells to prevent recombination.
  Copy number: Unknown
Gene/Insert
  Gene/Insert name: GRK6 (alt name: G protein-coupled receptor kinase 6)
  Species: H. sapiens (human)
  GenBank ID: NM_002082
  Entrez Gene: GRK6 (a.k.a. GPRK6)
  Tag / fusion protein: Myr (N terminal on backbone); Flag (N terminal on backbone)
  Cloning method: Gateway Cloning
  Sequencing primers: 5′ pWZL-Fwd (GAA CCT CCT CGT TCG ACC); 3′ pWZL-Rev (TTC CGG GCC CTC ACA TTG)
Resource information
  A portion of this plasmid was derived from a plasmid made by: 4-C9
Terms and licenses: Academic/Nonprofit Terms; Industry Terms: Not Available to Industry
Depositor comments: ORFs were cloned into Gateway compatible pEntry vectors. An LR recombination reaction was performed to move the ORF to pWZL-Neo-Myr-Flag DEST such that the ORF would have 5' myristoylation and flag tags. This plasmid is part of a kinase library, and the gene has been verified, but has not been fully sequenced for minor mutations. Please see the following link for plasmids from this article that are not part of the kinase library http://www.addgene.org/pubmed/17574021
How to cite: pWZL Neo Myr Flag GRK6 was a gift from William Hahn & Jean Zhao (Addgene plasmid # 20496 ; http://n2t.net/addgene:20496 ; RRID:Addgene_20496)
