[The description below was written by a language model from this plasmid's Addgene catalogue record.]
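Description:
pWZL Neo Myr Flag GRK6 is a retroviral mammalian expression plasmid built on the pWZL-Neo-Myr-Flag-DEST backbone, a Gateway destination vector. It carries the open reading frame of human GRK6 (G protein-coupled receptor kinase 6). The ORF was first cloned into a Gateway entry vector and then transferred by an LR recombination reaction into the destination vector. This places it in frame behind an N-terminal myristoylation signal and a Flag epitope, both supplied by the backbone. A myristoylation signal directs lipid modification of the protein's N terminus and so targets it to membranes, a strategy commonly used to promote kinase activation. The Flag tag allows detection or immunoprecipitation of the fusion protein with anti-Flag antibodies.

In bacteria the plasmid is selected with ampicillin and is maintained in a recombination-deficient strain, which the record says is to prevent recombination; retroviral vectors carry repeated sequences that are prone to this. In mammalian cells, the neomycin resistance marker permits G418 selection of stably transduced populations. The record gives no feature table, so the promoter driving the insert, the origin of replication and the arrangement of the viral elements are not stated, and copy number is listed as unknown.

The construct belongs to a library of myristoylated, Flag-tagged human kinase clones. This library was assembled for a study that used integrative genomic approaches to identify a breast cancer oncogene. The depositors note that the identity of the gene has been verified but that the clone has not been fully sequenced for minor mutations. It is suited to retroviral delivery and stable expression of membrane-targeted GRK6 in gain-of-function experiments.
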