>Addgene plasmid #20496 | pWZL Neo Myr Flag GRK6 | addgene partial sequence | sequence record 26319 | 20496 with pWZL-Fwd
CCTTCTCTAGGCGCCGGCCGGATCCAGAATTCGCCACCATGGGGTCTTCAAAATCTAAACCAAAGGACCC
CAGCCAGCGCCGGCGCAGGATCCGAGGTTACCTTGACTACAAAGACGATGACGACAAGCAATTGACAAGT
TTGTACAAAAAAGTTGGCATGGAGCTCGAGAACATCGTAGCGAACACGGTGCTACTCAAGGCCCGGGAAG
GTGGCGGTGGAAATCGCAAAGGCAAAAGCAAGAAATGGCGGCAGATGCTCCAGTTCCCTCACATCAGCCA
GTGCGAAGAGCTGCGGCTCAGCCTCGAGCGTGACTATCACAGCCTGTGCGAGCGGCAGCCCATTGGGCGC
CTGCTGTTCCGAGAGTTCTGTGCCACGAGGCCGGAGCTGAGCCGCTGCGTCGCCTTCCTGGATGGGGTGG
CCGAGTATGAAGTGACCCCGGATGACAAGCGGAAGGCATGTGGGCGGCAGCTAACGCAGAATTTTCTGAG
CCACACGGGTCCTGACCTCATCCCTGAGGTCCCCCGGCAGCTGGTGACGAACTGCACCCAGCGGCTGGAG
CAGGGTCCCTGCAAAGACCTTTTCCAGGAACTCACCCGGCTGACCCACGAGTACCTGAGCGTGGCCCCTT
TTGCCGACTACCTCGACAGCATCTACTTCAACCGTTTCCTGCA
